>Addgene plasmid #82516 | pTRIPZ(M)-HT-Cbx8 | depositor full sequence | sequence record 156792 | pTRIPZ (M) HT-Cbx8
TGGAAGGGCTAATTCACTCCCAAAGAAGACAAGATATCCTTGATCTGTGGATCTACCACACACAAGGCTA
CTTCCCTGATTAGCAGAACTACACACCAGGGCCAGGGGTCAGATATCCACTGACCTTTGGATGGTGCTAC
AAGCTAGTACCAGTTGAGCCAGATAAGGTAGAAGAGGCCAATAAAGGAGAGAACACCAGCTTGTTACACC
CTGTGAGCCTGCATGGGATGGATGACCCGGAGAGAGAAGTGTTAGAGTGGAGGTTTGACAGCCGCCTAGC
ATTTCATCACGTGGCCCGAGAGCTGCATCCGGAGTACTTCAAGAACTGCTGATATCGAGCTTGCTACAAG
GGACTTTCCGCTGGGGACTTTCCAGGGAGGCGTGGCCTGGGCGGGACTGGGGAGTGGCGAGCCCTCAGAT
CCTGCATATAAGCAGCTGCTTTTTGCCTGTACTGGGTCTCTCTGGTTAGACCAGATCTGAGCCTGGGAGC
TCTCTGGCTAACTAGGGAACCCACTGCTTAAGCCTCAATAAAGCTTGCCTTGAGTGCTTCAAGTAGTGTG
TGCCCGTCTGTTGTGTGACTCTGGTAACTAGAGATCCCTCAGACCCTTTTAGTCAGTGTGGAAAATCTCT
AGCAGTGGCGCCCGAACAGGGACTTGAAAGCGAAAGGGAAACCAGAGGAGCTCTCTCGACGCAGGACTCG
GCTTGCTGAAGCGCGCACGGCAAGAGGCGAGGGGCGGCGACTGGTGAGTACGCCAAAAATTTTGACTAGC
GGAGGCTAGAAGGAGAGAGATGGGTGCGAGAGCGTCAGTATTAAGCGGGGGAGAATTAGATCGCGATGGG
AAAAAATTCGGTTAAGGCCAGGGGGAAAGAAAAAATATAAATTAAAACATATAGTATGGGCAAGCAGGGA
GCTAGAACGATTCGCAGTTAATCCTGGCCTGTTAGAAACATCAGAAGGCTGTAGACAAATACTGGGACAG
CTACAACCATCCCTTCAGACAGGATCAGAAGAACTTAGATCATTATATAATACAGTAGCAACCCTCTATT
GTGTGCATCAAAGGATAGAGATAAAAGACACCAAGGAAGCTTTAGACAAGATAGAGGAAGAGCAAAACAA
AAGTAAGACCACCGCACAGCAAGCGGCCGGCCGCTGATCTTCAGACCTGGAGGAGGAGATATGAGGGACA
ATTGGAGAAGTGAATTATATAAATATAAAGTAGTAAAAATTGAACCATTAGGAGTAGCACCCACCAAGGC
AAAGAGAAGAGTGGTGCAGAGAGAAAAAAGAGCAGTGGGAATAGGAGCTTTGTTCCTTGGGTTCTTGGGA
GCAGCAGGAAGCACTATGGGCGCAGCGTCAATGACGCTGACGGTACAGGCCAGACAATTATTGTCTGGTA
TAGTGCAGCAGCAGAACAATTTGCTGAGGGCTATTGAGGCGCAACAGCATCTGTTGCAACTCACAGTCTG
GGGCATCAAGCAGCTCCAGGCAAGAATCCTGGCTGTGGAAAGATACCTAAAGGATCAACAGCTCCTGGGG
ATTTGGGGTTGCTCTGGAAAACTCATTTGCACCACTGCTGTGCCTTGGAATGCTAGTTGGAGTAATAAAT
CTCTGGAACAGATTTGGAATCACACGACCTGGATGGAGTGGGACAGAGAAATTAACAATTACACAAGCTT
AATACACTCCTTAATTGAAGAATCGCAAAACCAGCAAGAAAAGAATGAACAAGAATTATTGGAATTAGAT
AAATGGGCAAGTTTGTGGAATTGGTTTAACATAACAAATTGGCTGTGGTATATAAAATTATTCATAATGA
TAGTAGGAGGCTTGGTAGGTTTAAGAATAGTTTTTGCTGTACTTTCTATAGTGAATAGAGTTAGGCAGGG
ATATTCACCATTATCGTTTCAGACCCACCTCCCAACCCCGAGGGGACCCGACAGGCCCGAAGGAATAGAA
GAAGAAGGTGGAGAGAGAGACAGAGACAGATCCATTCGATTAGTGAACGGATCGGCACTGCGTGCGCCAA
TTCTGCAGACAAATGGCAGTATTCATCCACAATTTTAAAAGAAAAGGGGGGATTGGGGGGTACAGTGCAG
GGGAAAGAATAGTAGACATAATAGCAACAGACATACAAACTAAAGAATTACAAAAACAAATTACAAAAAT
TCAAAATTTTCGGGTTTATTACAGGGACAGCAGAGATCCAGTTTGGTTAGTACCGGGCCCGCTCTAGTCC
GGAATCAGTCCTGCTCCTCGGCCACGAAGTGCACGCAGTTGCCGGCCGGGTCGCGCAGGGCGAACTCCCG
CCCCCACGGCTGCTCGCCGATCTCGGTCATGGCCGGCCCGGAGGCGTCCCGGAAGTTCGTGGACACGACC
TCCGACCACTCGGCGTACAGCTCGTCCAGGCCGCGCACCCACACCCAGGCCAGGGTGTTGTCCGGCACCA
CCTGGTCCTGGACCGCGCTGATGAACAGGGTCACGTCGTCCCGGACCACACCGGCGAAGTCGTCCTCCAC
GAAGTCCCGGGAGAACCCGAGCCGGTCGGTCCAGAACTCGACCGCTCCGGCGACGTCGCGCGCGGTGAGC
ACCGGAACGGCACTGGTCAACTTGGCCATGGTGGCCCTCCTATAGTGAGTCGTATTATACTATGCCGATA
TACTATGCCGATGATTAATTGTCAACACGTGCTGCAGGTCCGAGGTTCTAGACGAGTTTACTCCCTATCA
GTGATAGAGAACGATGTCGAGTTTACTCCCTATCAGTGATAGAGAACGTATGTCGAGTTTACTCCCTATC
AGTGATAGAGAACGTATGTCGAGTTTACTCCCTATCAGTGATAGAGAACGTATGTCGAGTTTATCCCTAT
CAGTGATAGAGAACGTATGTCGAGTTTACTCCCTATCAGTGATAGAGAACGTATGTCGAGGTAGGCGTGT
ACGGTGGGAGGCCTATATAAGCAGAGCTCGTTTAGTGAACCGTCAGATCGCACCGGTCCGCTCGAGGGCC
ACCATGGCAGAAATCGGTACTGGCTTTCCATTCGACCCCCATTATGTGGAAGTCCTGGGCGAGCGCATGC
ACTACGTCGATGTTGGTCCGCGCGATGGCACCCCTGTGCTGTTCCTGCACGGTAACCCGACCTCCTCCTA
CGTGTGGCGCAACATCATCCCGCATGTTGCACCGACCCATCGCTGCATTGCTCCAGACCTGATCGGTATG
GGCAAATCCGACAAACCAGACCTGGGTTATTTCTTCGACGACCACGTCCGCTTCATGGATGCCTTCATCG
AAGCCCTGGGTCTGGAAGAGGTCGTCCTGGTCATTCACGACTGGGGCTCCGCTCTGGGTTTCCACTGGGC
CAAGCGCAATCCAGAGCGCGTCAAAGGTATTGCATTTATGGAGTTCATCCGCCCTATCCCGACCTGGGAC
GAATGGCCAGAATTTGCCCGCGAGACCTTCCAGGCCTTCCGCACCACCGACGTCGGCCGCAAGCTGATCA
TCGATCAGAACGTTTTTATCGAGGGTACGCTGCCGATGGGTGTCGTCCGCCCGCTGACTGAAGTCGAGAT
GGACCATTACCGCGAGCCGTTCCTGAATCCTGTTGACCGCGAGCCACTGTGGCGCTTCCCAAACGAGCTG
CCAATCGCCGGTGAGCCAGCGAACATCGTCGCGCTGGTCGAAGAATACATGGACTGGCTGCACCAGTCCC
CTGTCCCGAAGCTGCTGTTCTGGGGCACCCCAGGCGTTCTGATCCCACCGGCCGAAGCCGCTCGCCTGGC
CAAAAGCCTGCCTAACTGCAAGGCTGTGGACATCGGCCCGGGTCTGAATCTGCTGCAAGAAGACAACCCG
GACCTGATCGGCAGCGAGATCGCGCGCTGGCTGTCGACGCTCGAGATTTCCGGCGCGAATTCACTTGCTA
TGGAGCTTTCAGCGGTGGGGGAGCGGGTGTTCGCGGCCGAAGCCCTCCTGAAGCGGCGCATACGGAAAGG
ACGCATGGAATACCTCGTGAAATGGAAGGGATGGTCGCAGAAGTACAGCACATGGGAACCGGAGGAAAAC
ATCCTGGATGCTCGCTTGCTCGCAGCCCTTGAGGAAAGGGAAAGAGAGATGGAGCTCTATGGCCCCAAAA
AGCGTGGACCCAAGCCCAAAACCTTCCTCCTCAAAGCGCAGGCCAAGGCAAAGGCCAAAACTTACGAGTT
TCGAAGTGACTCAGCCAGGGGCATCCGGATCCCCTACCCTGGCCGCTCGCCCCAGGACCTGGCCTCCACT
TCCCGGGCCCGGGAGGGCCTTCGAAACATGGGTTTGTCCCCGCCAGCGAGCAGCACCAGCACCAGCAGCA
CCTGCCGCGCAGAGGCCCCTCGGGACCGGGACCGAGACCGGGATAGGGACCGGGAGCGGGATCGAGAAAG
GGAGAGGGAGCGAGAGAGGGAGCGGGAACGTGAGAGGGAACGAGAGCGGGGTACCAGCAGAGTGGATGAC
AAGCCCAGCTCACCGGGGGACAGCTCGAAGAAGCGAGGCCCCAAGCCCCGGAAGGAGCTCCCGGACCCCT
CACAGAGGCCCTTAGGCGAACCCAGCGCCGGCCTCGGAGAGTACCTCAAGGGCAGGAAGCTGGACGACAC
CCCTTCCGGGGCAGGAAAGTTTCCAGCCGGCCACAGTGTGATCCAGCTGGCCCGAAGACAGGACTCGGAC
CTGGTGCAGTGTGGTGTGACCAGCCCTAGCTCAGCTGAGGCCACGGGCAAACTGGCTGTGGACACCTTCC
CGGCCAGGGTGATAAAGCACAGGGCTGCCTTCCTGGAGGCCAAAGGCCAGGGTGCCCTAGATCCCAATGG
CACCCGGGTCCGACATGGCTCAGGCCCCCCCAGCTCTGGGGGGGGCCTGTACCGGGACATGGGGGCCCAG
GGGGGAAGGCCCTCCCTCATCGCCAGGATCCCTGTGGCCAGAATCCTGGGGGACCCGGAGGAAGAGTCCT
GGAGCCCCTCCCTGACTAACCTGGAGAAGGTGGTGGTCACGGACGTGACCTCAAACTTTTTGACCGTCAC
CATTAAGGAAAGTAACACGGACCAAGGCTTTTTTAAAGAGAAAAGATGAGGCGCGCCCCGACGCGTGGCC
TCCGCGCCGGGTTTTGGCGCCTCCCGCGGGCGCCCCCCTCCTCACGGCGAGCGCTGCCACGTCAGACGAA
GGGCGCAGCGAGCGTCCTGATCCTTCCGCCCGGACGCTCAGGACAGCGGCCCGCTGCTCATAAGACTCGG
CCTTAGAACCCCAGTATCAGCAGAAGGACATTTTAGGACGGGACTTGGGTGACTCTAGGGCACTGGTTTT
CTTTCCAGAGAGCGGAACAGGCGAGGAAAAGTAGTCCCTTCTCGGCGATTCTGCGGAGGGATCTCCGTGG
GGCGGTGAACGCCGATGATTATATAAGGACGCGCCGGGTGTGGCACAGCTAGTTCCGTCGCAGCCGGGAT
TTGGGTCGCGGTTCTTGTTTGTGGATCGCTGTGATCGTCACTTGGTGAGTAGCGGGCTGCTGGGCTGGCC
GGGGCTTTCGTGGCCGCCGGGCCGCTCGGTGGGACGGAAGCGTGTGGAGAGACCGCCAAGGGCTGTAGTC
TGGGTCCGCGAGCAAGGTTGCCCTGAACTGGGGGTTGGGGGGAGCGCAGCAAAATGGCGGCTGTTCCCGA
GTCTTGAATGGAAGACGCTTGTGAGGCGGGCTGTGAGGTCGTTGAAACAAGGTGGGGGGCATGGTGGGCG
GCAAGAACCCAAGGTCTTGAGGCCTTCGCTAATGCGGGAAAGCTCTTATTCGGGTGAGATGGGCTGGGGC
ACCATCTGGGGACCCTGACGTGAAGTTTGTCACTGACTGGAGAACTCGGTTTGTCGTCTGTTGCGGGGGC
GGCAGTTATGGCGGTGCCGTTGGGCAGTGCACCCGTACCTTTGGGAGCGCGCGCCCTCGTCGTGTCGTGA
CGTCACCCGTTCTGTTGGCTTATAATGCAGGGTGGGGCCACCTGCCGGTAGGTGTGCGGTAGGCTTTTCT
CCGTCGCAGGACGCAGGGTTCGGGCCTAGGGTAGGCTCTCCTGAATCGACAGGCGCCGGACCTCTGGTGA
GGGGAGGGATAAGTGAGGCGTCAGTTTCTTTGGTCGGTTTTATGTACCTATCTTCTTAAGTAGCTGAAGC
TCCGGTTTTGAACTATGCGCTCGGGGTTGGCGAGTGTGTTTTGTGAAGTTTTTTAGGCACCTTTTGAAAT
GTAATCATTTGGGTCAATATGTAATTTTCAGTGTTAGACTAGTAAATTGTCCGCTAAATTCTGGCCGTTT
TTGGCTTTTTTGTTAGACGCTAGCGGATCCGCCACCATGTCTAGGCTGGACAAGAGCAAAGTCATAAACG
GAGCTCTGGAATTACTCAATGGTGTCGGTATCGAAGGCCTGACGACAAGGAAACTCGCTCAAAAGCTGGG
AGTTGAGCAGCCTACCCTGTACTGGCACGTGAAGAACAAGCGGGCCCTGCTCGATGCCCTGCCAATCGAG
ATGCTGGACAGGCATCATACCCACTTCTGCCCCCTGGAAGGCGAGTCATGGCAAGACTTTCTGCGGAACA
ACGCCAAGTCATACCGCTGTGCTCTCCTCTCACATCGCGACGGGGCTAAAGTGCATCTCGGCACCCGCCC
AACAGAGAAACAGTACGAAACCCTGGAAAATCAGCTCGCGTTCCTGTGTCAGCAAGGCTTCTCCCTGGAG
AACGCACTGTACGCTCTGTCCGCCGTGGGCCACTTTACACTGGGCTGCGTATTGGAGGAACAGGAGCATC
AAGTAGCAAAAGAGGAAAGAGAGACACCTACCACCGATTCTATGCCCCCACTTCTGAGACAAGCAATTGA
GCTGTTCGACCGGCAGGGAGCCGAACCTGCCTTCCTTTTCGGCCTGGAACTAATCATATGTGGCCTGGAG
AAACAGCTAAAGTGCGAAAGCGGCGGGCCGACCGACGCCCTTGACGATTTTGACTTAGACATGCTCCCAG
CCGATGCCCTTGACGATTTTGACCTTGACATGCTCCCCGGGTAAGGATCCGCGGCCGCAAATTCCGCCCC
TCTCCCTCCCCCCCCCCTAACGTTACTGGCCGAAGCCGCTTGGAATAAGGCCGGTGTGCGTTTGTCTATA
TGTTATTTTCCACCATATTGCCGTCTTTTGGCAATGTGAGGGCCCGGAAACCTGGCCCTGTCTTCTTGAC
GAGCATTCCTAGGGGTCTTTCCCCTCTCGCCAAAGGAATGCAAGGTCTGTTGAATGTCGTGAAGGAAGCA
GTTCCTCTGGAAGCTTCTTGAAGACAAACAACGTCTGTAGCGACCCTTTGCAGGCAGCGGAACCCCCCAC
CTGGCGACAGGTGCCTCTGCGGCCAAAAGCCACGTGTATAAGATACACCTGCAAAGGCGGCACAACCCCA
GTGCCACGTTGTGAGTTGGATAGTTGTGGAAAGAGTCAAATGGCTCTCCTCAAGCGTATTCAACAAGGGG
CTGAAGGATGCCCAGAAGGTACCCCATTGTATGGGATCTGATCTGGGGCCTCGGTGCACATGCTTTACAT
GTGTTTAGTCGAGGTTAAAAAAACGTCTAGGCCCCCCGAACCACGGGGACGTGGTTTTCCTTTGAAAAAC
ACGATAATACCATGGCCACCGAGTACAAGCCCACGGTGCGCCTCGCCACCCGCGACGACGTCCCCCGGGC
CGTACGCACCCTCGCCGCCGCGTTCGCCGACTACCCCGCCACGCGCCACACCGTCGACCCGGACCGCCAC
ATCGAGCGGGTCACCGAGCTGCAAGAACTCTTCCTCACGCGCGTCGGGCTCGACATCGGCAAGGTGTGGG
TCGCGGACGACGGCGCCGCGGTGGCGGTCTGGACCACGCCGGAGAGCGTCGAAGCGGGGGCGGTGTTCGC
CGAGATCGGCTCGCGCATGGCCGAGTTGAGCGGTTCCCGGCTGGCCGCGCAGCAACAGATGGAAGGCCTC
CTGGCGCCGCACCGGCCCAAGGAGCCCGCGTGGTTCCTGGCCACCGTCGGCGTCTCGCCCGACCACCAGG
GCAAGGGTCTGGGCAGCGCCGTCGTGCTCCCCGGAGTGGAGGCGGCCGAGCGCGCTGGGGTGCCCGCCTT
CCTGGAGACCTCCGCGCCCCGCAACCTCCCCTTCTACGAGCGGCTCGGCTTCACCGTCACCGCCGACGTC
GAGGTGCCCGAAGGACCGCGCACCTGGTGCATGACCCGCAAGCCCGGTGCCTGAGTTCGCGTCTGGAACA
ATCAACCTCTGGATTACAAAATTTGTGAAAGATTGACTGGTATTCTTAACTATGTTGCTCCTTTTACGCT
ATGTGGATACGCTGCTTTAATGCCTTTGTATCATGCTATTGCTTCCCGTATGGCTTTCATTTTCTCCTCC
TTGTATAAATCCTGGTTGCTGTCTCTTTATGAGGAGTTGTGGCCCGTTGTCAGGCAACGTGGCGTGGTGT
GCACTGTGTTTGCTGACGCAACCCCCACTGGTTGGGGCATTGCCACCACCTGTCAGCTCCTTTCCGGGAC
TTTCGCTTTCCCCCTCCCTATTGCCACGGCGGAACTCATCGCCGCCTGCCTTGCCCGCTGCTGGACAGGG
GCTCGGCTGTTGGGCACTGACAATTCCGTGGTGTTGTCGGGGAAGCTGACGTCCTTTCCATGGCTGCTCG
CCTGTGTTGCCACCTGGATTCTGCGCGGGACGTCCTTCTGCTACGTCCCTTCGGCCCTCAATCCAGCGGA
CCTTCCTTCCCGCGGCCTGCTGCCGGCTCTGCGGCCTCTTCCGCGTCTTCGCCTTCGCCCTCAGACGAGT
CGGATCTCCCTTTGGGCCGCCTCCCCGCCTGGAATTAATTCTGCAGTCGAGACCTAGAAAAACATGGAGC
AATCACAAGTAGCAATACAGCAGCTACCAATGCTGATTGTGCCTGGCTAGAAGCACAAGAGGAGGAGGAG
GTGGGTTTTCCAGTCACACCTCAGGTACCTTTAAGACCAATGACTTACAAGGCAGCTGTAGATCTTAGCC
ACTTTTTAAAAGAAAAGAGGGGACTGGAAGGGCTAATTCACTCCCAACGAAGACAAGATCTGCTTTTTGC
TTGTACTGGGTCTCTCTGGTTAGACCAGATCTGAGCCTGGGAGCTCTCTGGCTAACTAGGGAACCCACTG
CTTAAGCCTCAATAAAGCTTGCCTTGAGTGCTTCAAGTAGTGTGTGCCCGTCTGTTGTGTGACTCTGGTA
ACTAGAGATCCCTCAGACCCTTTTAGTCAGTGTGGAAAATCTCTAGCAGTAGTAGTTCATGTCATCTTAT
TATTCAGTATTTATAACTTGCAAAGAAATGAATATCAGAGAGTGAGAGGCCTTGACATTGTTTAAACCCG
CTGATCAGCCTCGACTGTGCCTTCTAGTTGCCAGCCATCTGTTGTTTGCCCCTCCCCCGTGCCTTCCTTG
ACCCTGGAAGGTGCCACTCCCACTGTCCTTTCCTAATAAAATGAGGAAATTGCATCGCATTGTCTGAGTA
GGTGTCATTCTATTCTGGGGGGTGGGGTGGGGCAGGACAGCAAGGGGGAGGATTGGGAAGACAATAGCAG
GCATGCTGGGGATGCGGTGGGCTCTATGGCTTCTGAGGCGGAAAGAACCAGCTGGGGCTCTAGGGGGTAT
CCCC
[124 nt withheld, positions 9665-9788]
C
[91 nt withheld, positions 9790-9880]
A
[49 nt withheld, positions 9882-9930]
CCTTTGACGTTGGAGTCCACGTTCTTT
[37 nt withheld, positions 9958-9994]
ACCCTATCTCGGTCTATTCTTTTGATTTATAAGGGATTTTGCCGATTTCGGCCTATTGGTTAAAAAATGA
GCTGATTTAACAAAAATTTAACGCGAATTAATTCTGTGGAATGTGTGTCAGTTAGGGTGTGGAAAGTCCC
CAGGCTCCCCAGCAGGCAGAAGTATGCAAAGCATGCATCTCAATTAGTCAGCAACCAGGTGTGGAAAGTC
CCCAGGCTCCCCAGCAGGCAGAAGTATGCAAAGCATGCATCTCAATTAGTCAGCAACCATAGTCCCGCCC
CTAACTCCGCCCATCCCGCCCCTAACTCCGCCCAGTTCCGCCCATTCTCCGCCCCATGGCTGACTAATTT
TTTTTATTTATGCAGAGGCCGAGGCCGCCTCTGCCTCTGAGCTATTCCAGAAGTAGTGAGGAGGCTTTTT
TGGAGGCCTAGGCTTTTGCAAAAAGCTCCCGGGAGCTTGTATATCCATTTTCGGATCTGATCAGCACGTG
ATGAAAAAGCCTGAACTCACCGCGACGTCTGTCGAGAAGTTTCTGATCGAAAAGTTCGACAGCGTCTCCG
ACCTGATGCAGCTCTCGGAGGGCGAAGAATCTCGTGCTTTCAGCTTCGATGTAGGAGGGCGTGGATATGT
CCTGCGGGTAAATAGCTGCGCCGATGGTTTCTACAAAGATCGTTATGTTTATCGGCACTTTGCATCGGCC
GCGCTCCCGATTCCGGAAGTGCTTGACATTGGGGAATTAATTCAGCGAGAGCCTGACCTATTGCATCTCC
CGCCGTGCACAGGGTGTCACGTTGCAAGACCTGCCTGAAACCGAACTGCCCGCTGTTCTGCAGCCGGTCG
CGGAGGCCATGGATGCGATCGCTGCGGCCGATCTTAGCCAGACGAGCGGGTTCGGCCCATTCGGACCGCA
AGGAATCGGTCAATACACTACATGGCGTGATTTCATATGCGCGATTGCTGATCCCCATGTGTATCACTGG
CAAACTGTGATGGACGACACCGTCAGTGCGTCCGTCGCGCAGGCTCTCGATGAGCTGATGCTTTGGGCCG
AGGACTGCCCCGAAGTCCGGCACCTCGTGCACGCGGATTTCGGCTCCAACAATGTCCTGACGGACAATGG
CCGCATAACAGCGGTCATTGACTGGAGCGAGGCGATGTTCGGGGATTCCCAATACGAGGTCGCCAACATC
TTCTTCTGGAGGCCGTGGTTGGCTTGTATGGAGCAGCAGACGCGCTACTTCGAGCGGAGGCATCCGGAGC
TTGCAGGATCGCCGCGGCTCCGGGCGTATATGCTCCGCATTGGTCTTGACCAACTCTATCAGAGCTTGGT
TGACGGCAATTTCGATGATGCAGCTTGGGCGCAGGGTCGATGCGACGCAATCGTCCGATCCGGAGCCGGG
ACTGTCGGGCGTACACAAATCGCCCGCAGAAGCGCGGCCGTCTGGACCGATGGCTGTGTAGAAGTACTCG
CCGATAGTGGAAACCGACGCCCCAGCACTCGTCCGAGGGCAAAGGAATAGCACGTGCTACGAGATTTCGA
TTCCACCGCCGCCTTCTATGAAAGGTTGGGCTTCGGAATCGTTTTCCGGGACGCCGGCTGGATGATCCTC
CAGCGCGGGGATCTCATGCTGGAGTTCTTCGCCCACCCCAACTTGTTTATTGCAGCTTATAATGGTTACA
AATAAAGCAATAGCATCACAAATTTCACAAATAAAGCATTTTTTTCACTGCATTCTAGTTGTGGTTTGTC
CAAACTCATCAATGTATCTTATCATGTCTGTATACCGTCGACCTCTAGCTAGAGCTTGGCGTAATCATGG
TCATAGCTGTTTCCTGTGTGAAATTGTTATCCGCTCACAATTCCACACAACATACGAGCCGGAAGCATAA
AGTGTAAAGCCTGGGGTGCCTAATGAGTGAGCTAACTCACATTAATTGCGTTGCGCTCACTGCCCGCTTT
CCAGTCGGGAAACCTGTCGTGCCAGCTGCATTAATGAATCGGCCAACGCGCGGGGAGAGGCGGTTTGCGT
ATTGGGCGCTCTTCCGCTTCCTCGCTCACTGACTCGCTGCGCTCGGTCGTTCGGCTGCGGCGAGCGGTAT
CAGCTCACTCAAAGGCGGTAATACGGTTATCCACAGAATCAGGGGATAACGCAGGAAAGAACATGTGAGC
AAAAGGCCAGCAAAAGGCCAGGAACCGTAAAAAGGCCGCGTTGCTGGCGTTTTTCCATAGGCTCCGCCCC
CCTGACGAGCATCACAAAAATCGACGCTCAAGTCAGAGGTGGCGAAACCCGACAGGACTATAAAGATACC
AGGCGTTTCCCCCTGGAAGCTCCCTCGTGCGCTCTCCTGTTCCGACCCTGCCGCTTACCGGATACCTGTC
CGCCTTTCTCCCTTCGGGAAGCGTGGCGCTTTCTCATAGCTCACGCTGTAGGTATCTCAGTTCGGTGTAG
GTCGTTCGCTCCAAGCTGGGCTGTGTGCACGAACCCCCCGTTCAGCCCGACCGCTGCGCCTTATCCGGTA
ACTATCGTCTTGAGTCCAACCCGGTAAGACACGACTTATCGCCACTGGCAGCAGCCACTGGTAACAGGAT
TAGCAGAGCGAGGTATGTAGGCGGTGCTACAGAGTTCTTGAAGTGGTGGCCTAACTACGGCTACACTAGA
AGAACAGTATTTGGTATCTGCGCTCTGCTGAAGCCAGTTACCTTCGGAAAAAGAGTTGGTAGCTCTTGAT
CCGGCAAACAAACCACCGCTGGTAGCGGTGGTTTTTTTGTTTGCAAGCAGCAGATTACGCGCAGAAAAAA
AGGATCTCAAGAAGATCCTTTGATCTTTTCTACGGGGTCTGACGCTCAGTGGAACGAAAACTCACGTTAA
GGGATTTTGGTCATGAGATTATCAAAAAGGATCTTCACCTAGATCCTTTTAAATTAAAAATGAAGTTTTA
AATCAATCTAAAGTATATATGAGTAAACTTGGTCTGACAGTTACCAATGCTTAATCAGTGAGGCACCTAT
CTCAGCGATCTGTCTATTTCGTTCATCCATAGTTGCCTGACTCCCCGTCGTGTAGATAACTACGATACGG
GAGGGCTTACCATCTGGCCCCAGTGCTGCAATGATACCGCGAGACCCACGCTCACCGGCTCCAGATTTAT
CAGCAATAAACCAGCCAGCCGGAAGGGCCGAGCGCAGAAGTGGTCCTGCAACTTTATCCGCCTCCATCCA
GTCTATTAATTGTTGCCGGGAAGCTAGAGTAAGTAGTTCGCCAGTTAATAGTTTGCGCAACGTTGTTGCC
ATTGCTACAGGCATCGTGGTGTCACGCTCGTCGTTTGGTATGGCTTCATTCAGCTCCGGTTCCCAACGAT
CAAGGCGAGTTACATGATCCCCCATGTTGTGCAAAAAAGCGGTTAGCTCCTTCGGTCCTCCGATCGTTGT
CAGAAGTAAGTTGGCCGCAGTGTTATCACTCATGGTTATGGCAGCACTGCATAATTCTCTTACTGTCATG
CCATCCGTAAGATGCTTTTCTGTGACTGGTGAGTACTCAACCAAGTCATTCTGAGAATAGTGTATGCGGC
GACCGAGTTGCTCTTGCCCGGCGTCAATACGGGATAATACCGCGCCACATAGCAGAACTTTAAAAGTGCT
CATCATTGGAAAACGTTCTTCGGGGCGAAAACTCTCAAGGATCTTACCGCTGTTGAGATCCAGTTCGATG
TAACCCACTCGTGCACCCAACTGATCTTCAGCATCTTTTACTTTCACCAGCGTTTCTGGGTGAGCAAAAA
CAGGAAGGCAAAATGCCGCAAAAAAGGGAATAAGGGCGACACGGAAATGTTGAATACTCATACTCTTCCT
TTTTCAATATTATTGAAGCATTTATCAGGGTTATTGTCTCATGAGCGGATACATATTTGAATGTATTTAG
AAAAATAAACAAATAGGGGTTCCGCGCACATTTCCCCGAAAAGTGCCACCTGACGTCGACGGATCGGGAG
ATCAACTTGTTTATTGCAGCTTATAATGGTTACAAATAAAGCAATAGCATCACAAATTTCACAAATAAAG
CATTTTTTTCACTGCATTCTAGTTGTGGTTTGTCCAAACTCATCAATGTATCTTATCATGTCTGGATCAA
CTGGATAACTCAAGCTAACCAAAATCATCCCAAACTTCCCACCCCATACCCTATTACCACTGCCAATTAC
CTGTGGTTTCATTTACTCTAAACCTGTGATTCCTCTGAATTATTTTCATTTTAAAGAAATTGTATTTGTT
AAATATGTACTACAAACTTAGTAGT
Features (pLannotate 1.2.2; 34 found; start..end, strand, type, name):
    377..634     +  LTR            5' LTR (truncated): truncated 5' long terminal repeat (LTR) from HIV-1
    681..806     +  misc_feature   HIV-1 Ψ: packaging signal of human immunodeficiency virus type 1
    790..1128    +  CDS            HIV-1 gag (fragment): gag protein from human immunodeficiency virus 1; gag
   1303..1536    +  misc_feature   RRE: The Rev response element (RRE) of HIV-1 allows for Rev-dependent mRNA export from the nucleus to the cytoplasm.
   1913..2013    +  CDS            Rev (fragment): human immunodeficiency virus 1 (HIV-1) Rev protein; rev; enhances nuclear export of unspliced and incompletely spliced viral mRNAs
   2063..2180    +  misc_feature   cPPT/CTS: central polypurine tract and central termination sequence of HIV-1
   2245..2619    -  CDS            BleoR: antibiotic-binding protein; Sh ble from Streptoalloteichus hindustanus; confers resistance to bleomycin, phleomycin, and Zeocin™
   2639..2686    -  promoter       EM7 promoter: synthetic bacterial promoter&nbsp
   2713..2991    +  promoter       tight TRE promoter (fragment): Tet-responsive promoter PTight, consisting of seven tet operator sequences followed by the minimal CMV promoter
   3014..3904    +  CDS            HaloTag®: modified bacterial dehalogenase that forms covalent bonds with chloroalkane derivatives
   3920..5086    +  CDS            CBX8: CBX8_HUMAN - Also known as PC3, RC1. Experimental evidence at protein level: Swiss-Prot protein existence level 1. Component of a Polycomb group (PcG) multiprotein PRC1-like complex, a complex class required to maintain the transcriptionally repressive state of many genes, including Hox genes, throughout development. PcG PRC1 complex acts via chromatin remodeling and modification of histones; it mediates monoubiquitination of histone H2A 'Lys-119', rendering chromatin heritably changed in its expressibility. From Homo sapiens (Human).
   5107..6318    +  promoter       UbC promoter: human ubiquitin C promoter
   6337..7044    +  CDS            rtTA3: reverse tetracycline transactivator 3 activates expression from Tet-responsive promoters in the presence of doxycycline
   7067..7639    +  misc_feature   IRES: internal ribosome entry site (IRES) of the encephalomyocarditis virus (EMCV)
   7648..8244    +  CDS            PuroR: puromycin N-acetyltransferase; pac from Streptomyces alboniger; confers resistance to puromycin
   8260..8848    +  misc_feature   WPRE: woodchuck hepatitis virus posttranscriptional regulatory element
   8865..9053    +  CDS            nef (fragment): NEF_HV1Z2 - Experimental evidence at protein level: Swiss-Prot protein existence level 1. Extracellular Nef protein targets CD4(+) T-lymphocytes for apoptosis by interacting with CXCR4 surface receptors. From Human immunodeficiency virus type 1 group M subtype D (isolate Z2/CDC-Z34) (HIV-1).
   9055..9288    +  LTR            3' LTR (ΔU3): self-inactivating 3' long terminal repeat (LTR) from HIV-1
   9395..9619    +  polyA_signal   bGH poly(A) signal: bovine growth hormone polyadenylation signal
   9623..9644    +  promoter       SV40 promoter (fragment): SV40 enhancer and early promoter
   9665..10093   +  rep_origin     f1 ori (sequence partly withheld): f1 bacteriophage origin of replication; arrow indicates direction of (+) strand synthesis
  10107..10436   +  promoter       SV40 promoter: SV40 enhancer and early promoter
  10485..11514   +  CDS            HygR (fragment): aminoglycoside phosphotransferase from E. coli; aph(4)-Ia; confers resistance to hygromycin
  11524..11649   +  CDS            ble (fragment): BLE_KLEPN - Experimental evidence at protein level: Swiss-Prot protein existence level 1. Binding protein with a strong affinity to the bleomycin family of antibiotics. Binds to CL990; an antimitotic-antibiotic compound. From Klebsiella pneumoniae.
  11644..11765   +  polyA_signal   SV40 poly(A) signal: SV40 polyadenylation signal
  11836..11858   -  protein_bind   lac operator (fragment): The lac repressor binds to the lac operator to inhibit transcription in E. coli. This inhibition can be relieved by adding lactose or isopropyl-β-D-thiogalactopyranoside (IPTG). lac repressor encoded by lacI
  11862..11892   -  promoter       lac promoter: promoter for the E. coli lac operon
  11907..11928   -  protein_bind   CAP binding site: CAP binding activates transcription in the presence of cAMP. E. coli catabolite activator protein
  11941..12033   -  CDS            lacI (fragment): lac repressor; lacI; The lac repressor binds to the lac operator to inhibit transcription in E. coli. This inhibition can be relieved by adding lactose or isopropyl-β-D-thiogalactopyranoside (IPTG).
  12216..12804   -  rep_origin     ori: high-copy-number ColE1/pMB1/pBR322/pUC origin of replication
  12975..13835   -  CDS            AmpR: β-lactamase; bla; confers resistance to ampicillin, carbenicillin, and related antibiotics
  13836..13940   -  promoter       AmpR promoter: bla
  13988..14122   +  polyA_signal   SV40 poly(A) signal: SV40 polyadenylation signal
  14289..329     +  CDS            nef (fragment) (across the origin): NEF_HV1BR - Experimental evidence at protein level: Swiss-Prot protein existence level 1. Extracellular Nef protein targets CD4(+) T-lymphocytes for apoptosis by interacting with CXCR4 surface receptors (PubMed:14990729). From Human immunodeficiency virus type 1 group M subtype B (isolate BRU/LAI) (HIV-1).
