[The description below was written by a language model from this plasmid's Addgene catalogue record and pLannotate feature annotations shown in this document.]
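Description:
pTRIPZ(M)-HT-Cbx8 is a 14.3 kb HIV-1-based, self-inactivating lentiviral vector built on a modified pTRIPZ backbone for expressing a HaloTag fusion of human CBX8 (chromobox homolog 8, a Polycomb PRC1 component) in mammalian cells. It is propagated in E. coli through a high-copy ColE1/pUC-type origin with ampicillin resistance. An f1 origin and an EM7-driven bleomycin/Zeocin resistance gene are also annotated. The viral portion carries a truncated 5' LTR, Ψ packaging signal, a gag fragment, RRE, cPPT/CTS, WPRE and a ΔU3 3' LTR, which allow packaging of the transfer RNA, Rev-dependent export, efficient transduction and integration without LTR-driven transcription.

The catalogue lists the promoter as CMV, but the feature table shows a tight TRE promoter (tet operators upstream of a minimal CMV promoter) directly ahead of the HaloTag–CBX8 reading frame, so expression appears to be doxycycline-inducible. Downstream, a human UbC promoter drives rtTA3, the reverse tetracycline transactivator, followed by an EMCV IRES and the puromycin resistance gene. This single vector therefore supplies both the inducer-responsive activator and a marker for selecting transduced cells. HaloTag, fused at the N terminus, binds chloroalkane ligands covalently, which permits fluorescent labelling or capture of the fusion protein. The specific downstream application is not stated in the record. The depositor notes an A243V substitution in the insert that is reported not to affect function. Outside the LTRs the backbone also contains an SV40 promoter with a hygromycin resistance fragment and other remnants, which are not listed as selectable markers.
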