Addgene plasmid #82516: pTRIPZ(M)-HT-Cbx8
Purpose: Lentivirus vector. Expresses halotag Cbx8fusion proteins in mammalian cells.
Depositing lab: Xiaojun Ren. Depositing organization: University of Colorado, Denver.
Backbone
  Vector backbone: pTRIPZ (M)
  Backbone size w/o insert (bp): 13100
  Total vector size (bp): 14289
  Vector type: Mammalian Expression, Lentiviral
  Selectable markers: Puromycin
Growth in bacteria
  Bacterial resistance: Ampicillin, 100 μg/mL
  Growth temperature: 37°C
  Growth strain: NEB Stable
  Copy number: High Copy
Gene/Insert
  Gene/Insert name: Chromobox Homolog 8 (alt name: Cbx8)
  Species: H. sapiens (human)
  Insert size (bp): 1170
  GenBank ID: NM_020649
  Entrez Gene: CBX8 (a.k.a. PC3, RC1)
  Promoter: cmv
  Tag / fusion protein: HaloTag (N terminal on insert)
  Cloning method: Restriction Enzyme; 5′ cloning site EcoR1 (unknown if destroyed); 3′ cloning site Mlu1 (unknown if destroyed)
  Sequencing primers: 5′ CAACCCGGACCTGATCGGCAGCGAG; 3′ gcccccctcctcacggcgagcgctg
Terms and licenses: Academic/Nonprofit Terms; Industry Terms: Not Available to Industry
Depositor comments: The Cbx8 insert contains a A243V mutation. The depositor states that this mutation does not affect plasmid function.
How to cite: pTRIPZ(M)-HT-Cbx8 was a gift from Xiaojun Ren (Addgene plasmid # 82516 ; http://n2t.net/addgene:82516 ; RRID:Addgene_82516)
