>Addgene plasmid #82516 | pTRIPZ(M)-HT-Cbx8 | depositor partial sequence | sequence record 156793 | Cbx8
ATGGAGCTTTCAGCGGTGGGGGAGCGGGTGTTCGCGGCCGAAGCCCTCCTGAAGCGGCGCATACGGAAAG
GACGCATGGAATACCTCGTGAAATGGAAGGGATGGTCGCAGAAGTACAGCACATGGGAACCGGAGGAAAA
CATCCTGGATGCTCGCTTGCTCGCAGCCCTTGAGGAAAGGGAAAGAGAGATGGAGCTCTATGGCCCCAAA
AAGCGTGGACCCAAGCCCAAAACCTTCCTCCTCAAAGCGCAGGCCAAGGCAAAGGCCAAAACTTACGAGT
TTCGAAGTGACTCAGCCAGGGGCATCCGGATCCCCTACCCTGGCCGCTCGCCCCAGGACCTGGCCTCCAC
TTCCCGGGCCCGGGAGGGCCTTCGAAACATGGGTTTGTCCCCGCCAGCGAGCAGCACCAGCACCAGCAGC
ACCTGCCGCGCAGAGGCCCCTCGGGACCGGGACCGAGACCGGGATAGGGACCGGGAGCGGGATCGAGAAA
GGGAGAGGGAGCGAGAGAGGGAGCGGGAACGTGAGAGGGAACGAGAGCGGGGTACCAGCAGAGTGGATGA
CAAGCCCAGCTCACCGGGGGACAGCTCGAAGAAGCGAGGCCCCAAGCCCCGGAAGGAGCTCCCGGACCCC
TCACAGAGGCCCTTAGGCGAACCCAGCGCCGGCCTCGGAGAGTACCTCAAGGGCAGGAAGCTGGACGACA
CCCCTTCCGGGGCAGGAAAGTTTCCAGCCGGCCACAGTGTGATCCAGCTGGCCCGAAGACAGGACTCGGA
CCTGGTGCAGTGTGGTGTGACCAGCCCTAGCTCAGCTGAGGCCACGGGCAAACTGGCTGTGGACACCTTC
CCGGCCAGGGTGATAAAGCACAGGGCTGCCTTCCTGGAGGCCAAAGGCCAGGGTGCCCTAGATCCCAATG
GCACCCGGGTCCGACATGGCTCAGGCCCCCCCAGCTCTGGGGGGGGCCTGTACCGGGACATGGGGGCCCA
GGGGGGAAGGCCCTCCCTCATCGCCAGGATCCCTGTGGCCAGAATCCTGGGGGACCCGGAGGAAGAGTCC
TGGAGCCCCTCCCTGACTAACCTGGAGAAGGTGGTGGTCACGGACGTGACCTCAAACTTTTTGACCGTCA
CCATTAAGGAAAGTAACACGGACCAAGGCTTTTTTAAAGAGAAAAGATGA
