>Addgene plasmid #82516 | pTRIPZ(M)-HT-Cbx8 | addgene partial sequence | sequence record 165554 | LNCX 5'-AGCTCGTTTAGTGAACCGTCAGATC-3'
AGGGCCACCATGGCAGAAATCGGTACTGGCTTTCCATTCGACCCCCATTATGTGGAAGTCCTGGGCGAGC
GCATGCACTACGTCGATGTTGGTCCGCGCGATGGCACCCCTGTGCTGTTCCTGCACGGTAACCCGACCTC
CTCCTACGTGTGGCGCAACATCATCCCGCATGTTGCACCGACCCATCGCTGCATTGCTCCAGACCTGATC
GGTATGGGCAAATCCGACAAACCAGACCTGGGTTATTTCTTCGACGACCACGTCCGCTTCATGGATGCCT
TCATCGAAGCCCTGGGTCTGGAAGAGGTCGTCCTGGTCATTCACGACTGGGGCTCCGCTCTGGGTTTCCA
CTGGGCCAAGCGCAATCCAGAGCGCGTCAAAGGTATTGCATTTATGGAGTTCATCCGCCCTATCCCGACC
TGGGACGAATGGCCAGAATTTGCCCGCGAGACCTTCCAGGCCTTCCGCACCACCGACGTCGGCCGCAAGC
TGATCATCGATCAGAACGTTTTTATCGAGGGTACGCTGCCGATGGGTGTCGTCCGCCCGCTGACTGAAGT
CGAGATGGACCATTACCGCGAGCCGTTCCTGAATCCTGTTGACCGCGAGCCACTGTGGCGCTTCCCAAAC
GAGCTGCCAATCGCCGGTGAGCCAGCGAACATCGTCGCGCTGGTCGAAGAATACATGGACTGGCTGCACC
AGTCCCCTGTCCCGAAGCTGCTGTTCTGGGGCACCCCAGGCGTTCTGATCCCACCGGCCGAAGCCGCTCG
CCTGGCCAAAAGCCTGCCTAACTGCAAGGCTGTGGACATCGGCCCGGGTCTGAATCTGCTGCAAGAAGAC
AACCCGGACCTGATCGGCAGCGAGATCGCGCGCTGGCTGTCGACGCTCGAGATTTCCGGCGCGAATTCAC
TTGCTATGGAGCTTTCAGCGGTGGGGGAGCGGGTGTTCGCGGCCGAAGCCCTCCTGAAGCGGCGCATACG
GAAAGGACGCATGGAATACCTCGTGAAATGGAAGGGA
