>Addgene plasmid #82516 | pTRIPZ(M)-HT-Cbx8 | addgene partial sequence | sequence record 165561 | hUBCpro-R 5'-CTAAGGCCGAGTCTTATGAGCAG-3'
AGCGTCCGGGCGGAAGGATCAGGACGCTCGCTGCGCCCTTCGTCTGACGTGGCAGCGCTCGCCGTGAGGA
GGGGGGCGCCCGCGGGAGGCGCCAAAACCCGGCGCGGAGGCCACGCGTCCGCTCATCTTTTCTCTTTAAA
AAAGCCTTGGTCCGTGTTACTTTCCTTAATGGTGACGGTCAAAAAGTTTGAGGTCACGTCCGTGACCACC
ACCTTCTCCAGGTTAGTCAGGGAGGGGCTCCAGGACTCTTCCTCCGGGTCCCCCAGGATTCTGGCCACAG
GGATCCTGGCGATGAGGGAGGGCCTTCCCCCCTGGGCCCCCATGTCCCGGTACAGGCCCCCCCCAGAGCT
GGGGGGGCCTGAGCCATGTCGGACCCGGGTGCCATTGGGATCTAGGGCACCCTGGCCTTTGGCCTCCAGG
AAGGCAGCCCTGTGCTTTATCACCCTGGCCGGGAAGGTGTCCACAGCCAGTTTGCCCGTGGCCTCAGCTG
AGCTAGGGCTGGTCACACCACACTGCACCAGGTCCGAGTCCTGTCTTCGGGCCAGCTGGATCACACTGTG
GCCGACTGGAAACTTTCCTGCCCCGGAAGGGGTGTCGTCCAGCTTCCTGCCCTTGAGGTACTCTCCGAGG
CCGGCGCTGGGTTCGCCTAAGGGCCTCTGTGAGGGGTCCGGGAGCTCCTTCCGGGGCTTGGGGCCTCGCT
TCTTCGAGCTGTCCCCCGGTGAGCTGGGCTTGTCATCCACTCTGCTGGTACCCCGCTCTCGTTCCCTCTC
ACGTTCCCGCTCCCTCTCTCGCTCCCTCTCCCTTTCTCGATCCCGCTCCCGGTCCCTATCCCGGTCTCGG
TCCCGGTCCCGAGGGGCCTCTGCGCGGCAGGTGCTGCTGGTGCTGGTGCTGCTCGCTGGCGGGGACAAAC
CCATGTTTCGAAGGCCCTCC
